>Addgene plasmid #230291 | AiP13430 - pAAV-AiE0925m-minBG-SYFP2-P2A-3XFLAG-10aa-H2B-WPRE3-BGHpA (Alias: CN3430) | addgene full sequence | sequence record 470653 | Addgene NGS Result
TTCAAGCCTTAGATTCCCTTAGATTGTCCTTCTTACTGATTACACCATTTCTAGCATTCCCTTCCCCATG
TTATTTTTAAACTGGCGTCTCAATCTGTATAGAGCAAATCTTAAACCTTCCACTTGACCATTCATTTCAT
GTGTATATTTTGCTGATGCCTTCCATCTCTCCTATGTTGAAGAGCAGTTTCTCTTTAATTACGTATGTTT
TCTTCGAGTTCGTTGGCTCTACGCGTGCGGCCGCAGGAACCCCTAGTGATGGAGTTGGCCACTCCCTCTC
TGCGCGCTCGCTCGCTCACTGAGGCCGGGCGACCAAAGGTCGCCCGACGCCCGGGCGGCCTCAGTGAGCG
AGCGAGCGCGCAGCTGCCTGCAGGACATGTGAGCAAAAGGCCAGCAAAAGGCCAGGAACCGTAAAAAGGC
CGCGTTGCTGGCGTTTTTCCATAGGCTCCGCCCCCCTGACGAGCATCACAAAAATCGACGCTCAAGTCAG
AGGTGGCGAAACCCGACAGGACTATAAAGATACCAGGCGTTTCCCCCTGGAAGCTCCCTCGTGCGCTCTC
CTGTTCCGACCCTGCCGCTTACCGGATACCTGTCCGCCTTTCTCCCTTCGGGAAGCGTGGCGCTTTCTCA
TAGCTCACGCTGTAGGTATCTCAGTTCGGTGTAGGTCGTTCGCTCCAAGCTGGGCTGTGTGCACGAACCC
CCCGTTCAGCCCGACCGCTGCGCCTTATCCGGTAACTATCGTCTTGAGTCCAACCCGGTAAGACACGACT
TATCGCCACTGGCAGCAGCCACTGGTAACAGGATTAGCAGAGCGAGGTATGTAGGCGGTGCTACAGAGTT
CTTGAAGTGGTGGCCTAACTACGGCTACACTAGAAGAACAGTATTTGGTATCTGCGCTCTGCTGAAGCCA
GTTACCTTCGGAAAAAGAGTTGGTAGCTCTTGATCCGGCAAACAAACCACCGCTGGTAGCGGTGGTTTTT
TTGTTTGCAAGCAGCAGATTACGCGCAGAAAAAAAGGATCTCAAGAAGATCCTTTGATCTTTTCTACGGG
GTCTGACGCTCAGTGGAACGAAAACTCACGTTAAGGGATTTTGGTCATGAGATTATCAAAAAGGATCTTC
ACCTAGATCCTTTTAAATTAAAAATGAAGTTTTAAATCAATCTAAAGTATATATGAGTAAACTTGGTCTG
ACAGTTACCAATGCTTAATCAGTGAGGCACCTATCTCAGCGATCTGTCTATTTCGTTCATCCATAGTTGC
CTGACTCCCCGTCGTGTAGATAACTACGATACGGGAGGGCTTACCATCTGGCCCCAGTGCTGCAATGATA
CCGCGAGACCCACGCTCACCGGCTCCAGATTTATCAGCAATAAACCAGCCAGCCGGAAGGGCCGAGCGCA
GAAGTGGTCCTGCAACTTTATCCGCCTCCATCCAGTCTATTAATTGTTGCCGGGAAGCTAGAGTAAGTAG
TTCGCCAGTTAATAGTTTGCGCAACGTTGTTGCCATTGCTACAGGCATCGTGGTGTCACGCTCGTCGTTT
GGTATGGCTTCATTCAGCTCCGGTTCCCAACGATCAAGGCGAGTTACATGATCCCCCATGTTGTGCAAAA
AAGCGGTTAGCTCCTTCGGTCCTCCGATCGTTGTCAGAAGTAAGTTGGCCGCAGTGTTATCACTCATGGT
TATGGCAGCACTGCATAATTCTCTTACTGTCATGCCATCCGTAAGATGCTTTTCTGTGACTGGTGAGTAC
TCAACCAAGTCATTCTGAGAATAGTGTATGCGGCGACCGAGTTGCTCTTGCCCGGCGTCAATACGGGATA
ATACCGCGCCACATAGCAGAACTTTAAAAGTGCTCATCATTGGAAAACGTTCTTCGGGGCGAAAACTCTC
AAGGATCTTACCGCTGTTGAGATCCAGTTCGATGTAACCCACTCGTGCACCCAACTGATCTTCAGCATCT
TTTACTTTCACCAGCGTTTCTGGGTGAGCAAAAACAGGAAGGCAAAATGCCGCAAAAAAGGGAATAAGGG
CGACACGGAAATGTTGAATACTCATACTCTTCCTTTTTCAATATTATTGAAGCATTTATCAGGGTTATTG
TCTCATGAGCGGATACATATTTGAATGTATTTAGAAAAATAAACAAATAGGGGTTCCGCGCACATTTCCC
CGAAAAGTGCCACCTGACGTCTAAGAAACCATTATTATCATGACATTAACCTATAAAAATAGGCGTATCA
CGAGGCCCTTTCGTCTCGCGCGTTTCGGTGATGACGGTGAAAACCTCTGACACATGCAGCTCCCGGAGAC
GGTCACAGCTTGTCTGTAAGCGGATGCCGGGAGCAGACAAGCCCGTCAGGGCGCGTCAGCGGGTGTTGGC
GGGTGTCGGGGCTGGCTTAACTATGCGGCATCAGAGCAGATTGTACTGAGAGTGCACCATAAAATTGTAA
ACGTTAATATTTTGTTAAAATTCGCGTTAAATTTTTGTTAAATCAGCTCATTTTTTAACCAATAGACCGA
AATCGGCAAAATCCCTTATAAATCAAAAGAATAGCCCGAGATAGAGT
[37 nt withheld, positions 2568-2604]
AAAGAACGTGGACTCCAACGTCAAAGG
[141 nt withheld, positions 2632-2772]
G
[46 nt withheld, positions 2774-2819]
A
[95 nt withheld, positions 2821-2915]
TATGCGGTGTGAAATACCGCACAGATGCGTAAGGAGAAAATACCGCATCAGGCGCCCCTGCAGGCAGCTG
CGCGCTCGCTCGCTCACTGAGGCCGCCCGGGCAAAGCCCGGGCGTCGGGCGACCTTTGGTCGCCCGGCCT
CAGTGAGCGAGCGAGCGCGCAGAGAGGGAGTGGCCAACTCCATCACTAGGGGTTCCTGCGGCCGCTCGGT
CCGCACGTGAGATCTCATGCCTGCTATTGTCTTCCCAATCCTCCCCCTTGCTGTCCTGCCCCACCCCACC
CCCCAGAATAGAATGACACCTACTCAGACAATGCGATGCAATTTCCTCATTTTATTAGGAAAGGACAGTG
GGAGTGGCACCTTCCAGGGTCAAGGAAGGCACGGGGGAGGGGCAAACAACAGATGGCTGGCAACTAGAAG
GCACAGTCGAAGATCTCTCGAGCCACGGAATTGTCAGTGCCCAACAGCCGAGCCCCTGTCCAGCAGCGGG
CAAGGCAGGCGGCGATGAGTTCCGCCGTGGCAAGAACTAACCAGGATTTATACAAGGAGGAGAAAATGAA
AGCCATACGGGAAGCAATAGCATGATACAAAGGCATTAAAGCAGCGTATCCACATAGCGTAAAAGGAGCA
ACATAGTTAAGAATACCAGTCAATCTTTCACAAATTTTGTAATCCAGAGGTTGATTATGATATCGAATTC
GCGGCCGCGGCGCGCCTCATTACTTAGCGCTGGTGTACTTGGTGATGGCCTTAGTACCCTCGGACACGGC
GTGCTTGGCCAACTCCCCAGGCAGCAGCAGGCGCACGGCCGTCTGGATCTCCCGGGAGGTGATGGTCGAG
CGCTTGTTGTAATGCGCCAGGCGGGAAGCCTCTCCTGCGATGCGCTCGAAAATGTCGTTCACAAACGAAT
TCATGATGCCCATGGCCTTGGACGAAATGCCGGTGTCAGGGTGGACCTGCTTCAGAACCTTGTACACATA
GATGGAATAGCTCTCCTTGCGGCTGCGCTTGCGCTTCTTGCCGCCTTTCTTCTGCGCCTTAGTCACCGCC
TTCTTGGAGCCCTTTTTCGGGGCGGGAGCAGACTTCGCTGGCTCTGGGCCTCCGGAGCCTCCAGATCTGA
GTCCGGACTTGTCATCGTCATCCTTGTAATCGATGTCATGATCTTTATAATCTCCGTCATGGTCTTTGTA
GTCTCCACTAGCACCAGGCCCTGGATTCTCCTCTACATCCCCTGCCTGTTTCAACAGTGAGAAGTTGGTA
GCACCAGAGCCCTTGTACAGCTCGTCCATGCCGAGAGTGATCCCGGCGGCGGTCACGAACTCCAGCAGGA
CCATGTGATCGCGCTTCTCGTTGGGGTCTTTGCTCAGCTTGGACTGGTAGCTCAGGTAGTGGTTGTCGGG
CAGCAGCACGGGGCCGTCGCCGATGGGGGTGTTCTGCTGGTAGTGGTCGGCGAGCTGCACGCCGCCGTCC
TCGATGTTGTGGCGGATCTTGAAGTTGGCCTTGATGCCGTTCTTCTGCTTGTCGGCGGTGATATAGACGT
TGTGGCTGTTGTAGTTGTACTCCAGCTTGTGCCCCAGGATGTTGCCGTCCTCCTTGAAGTCGATGCCCTT
CAGCTCGATGCGGTTCACCAGGGTGTCGCCCTCGAACTTCACCTCGGCGCGGGTCTTGTAGTTGCCGTCG
TCTTTGAAGAAGATGGTGCGCTCCTGGACGTAGCCTTCGGGCATGGCGGACTTGAAGAAGTCGTGCTGCT
TCATGTGGTCGGGGTAGCGGGCGAAGCACTGCACGCCGTAGCCCAGGGTGGTCACGAGGGTGGGCCAGGG
CACGGGCAGCTTGCCGGTGGTGCAGATCAGCTTCAGGGTCAGCTTGCCGTAGGTGGCATCGCCCTCGCCC
TCGCCGGACACGCTGAACTTGTGGCCGTTGACATCGCCGTCCAGCTCGACCAGGATGGGCACCACCCCGG
TGAACAGCTCCTCGCCCTTGGAGACCATGGTGGCGACCGGTAGCGCTAGCTTCGAAAGATCTGGATCCCA
GAAGCAAATGTAAGCAATAGATGGCTCTGCCCTGACTTTTATGCCCAGCCCGAGCTCTGCCTGTTGTGCT
GTTGATGTGGTAGCGTATCACCTTGGCTGGCTTGTGTATCTTCAGTCATTTGAGCATACTTGAGATACAT
CATACTTGTGATGAAACATCTCTTTTCTGTGCTTTTGTGTTTGGGTTGCTAGCCTTGTTTTGAGAATTTC
TCTTTCTGTGTTTGCCATGAATACTGCTCTGCAGCTTTCCTTAGTTTTGTTTCCTATTTTTCTGGTTCTT
GGTTTCCTATCTTTCTGGCAAGTGTTCTTGCTTTTTTCTTTCCTTCCTTCTTTGGTGCTCTCTCACTTGA
CTTTCTCAATTCTTGTAAAGTTCATTCTGGAGGTGCTAAAATGGGTTTTTACATAGATGTGAAAATATCA
CTGCAGGGTTTGCCAGCATGCTGGCAGAAGCCACTGCAAGATTGCTTGTTTGGTTGCTTCTTTCCCCCTC
CCTTTCTTTTCCCTTCCCTTCACACTTTCCTCTCCTACTACTCCCATCTCTCTTTTCTTGACAGGGTCTC
TGTATATAGCTCAGGCCAGCTTCTAAGTCACAATCCATTTACCACCACACCCGGTTTTCTGTTTCCT
Features (pLannotate 1.2.2; 16 found; start..end, strand, type, name):
    280..307     -  repeat_region  AAV2 ITR (fragment): inverted terminal repeat of adeno-associated virus serotype 2 inverted
    336..363     -  repeat_region  AAV2 ITR (fragment): inverted terminal repeat of adeno-associated virus serotype 2 inverted
    436..1024    -  rep_origin     ori: high-copy-number ColE1/pMB1/pBR322/pUC origin of replication
   1195..2055    -  CDS            AmpR: β-lactamase; bla; confers resistance to ampicillin, carbenicillin, and related antibiotics
   2056..2160    -  promoter       AmpR promoter: bla
   2255..2290    +  CDS            rop (fragment): Rop protein, which maintains plasmids at low copy number; rop
   2392..2441    +  misc_feature   bom (fragment): basis of mobility region from pBR322
   2442..2897    -  rep_origin     f1 ori (sequence partly withheld): f1 bacteriophage origin of replication; arrow indicates direction of (+) strand synthesis
   2916..2967    +  misc_feature   bom (fragment): basis of mobility region from pBR322
   2972..3112    -  repeat_region  AAV2 ITR: inverted terminal repeat of adeno-associated virus serotype 2 inverted
   3230..3341    -  polyA_signal   bGH poly(A) signal: bovine growth hormone polyadenylation signal
   3358..3438    -  misc_feature   WPRE (fragment): woodchuck hepatitis virus posttranscriptional regulatory element
   3444..3601    -  misc_feature   WPRE (fragment): woodchuck hepatitis virus posttranscriptional regulatory element
   3635..4012    -  CDS            H2B: human histone H2B; HIST1H2BJ
   4043..4108    -  CDS            3xFLAG: three tandem FLAG® epitope tags, followed by an enterokinase cleavage site
   4187..4903    -  CDS            SYFP2: SYFP2 is a basic (constitutively fluorescent) yellow fluorescent protein published in 2006, derived from Aequorea victoria. It is reported to be a very rapidly-maturing monomer with moderate acid sensitivity.
