[The description below was written by a language model from this plasmid's Addgene catalogue record and pLannotate feature annotations shown in this document.]
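Description:
AiP13430 - pAAV-AiE0925m-minBG-SYFP2-P2A-3XFLAG-10aa-H2B-WPRE3-BGHpA (alias CN3430) is an AAV transfer plasmid built on a pAAV2 backbone, intended for packaging a recombinant AAV genome that reports enhancer activity in the brain. It is maintained in bacteria through a high-copy ColE1/pUC-type origin and selected with ampicillin via the β-lactamase gene. An f1 phage origin and small pBR322-derived remnants (rop and bom fragments) are also present in the backbone. AAV2 inverted terminal repeats flank the expression cassette and provide the signals for genome replication and encapsidation. The annotation finds one full ITR and only short fragments of the other, which is common for these repeat-rich, hard-to-sequence elements.

The payload is driven by AiE0925m, an enhancer sequence placed upstream of the minimal beta-globin promoter (minBG). The minimal promoter has little activity on its own, so expression depends on the enhancer being active in particular brain cell populations. The record does not say which populations these are. Neither the enhancer nor minBG is picked up in the feature table, although the unannotated region upstream of SYFP2 is where they would lie. The transcript encodes the yellow fluorescent protein SYFP2, a P2A self-cleaving peptide, and a 3xFLAG tag joined by a 10-amino-acid linker to human histone H2B. Labelled cells should therefore contain free SYFP2 together with a FLAG-tagged, chromatin-bound nuclear marker. A shortened WPRE (WPRE3) enhances transcript stability and expression, and the bovine growth hormone polyadenylation signal terminates the transcript. The construct belongs to a collection of enhancer AAVs developed for genetic access to cortical cell types.
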