Addgene plasmid #230291: AiP13430 - pAAV-AiE0925m-minBG-SYFP2-P2A-3XFLAG-10aa-H2B-WPRE3-BGHpA (Alias: CN3430)
Purpose: AiE0925m is an enhancer sequence, designed to drive AAV-mediated transgene expression in specific populations of brain cells
Depositing lab: Allen Institute for Brain Science & Boaz Levi. Depositing organization: Allen Institute. Publication: A suite of enhancer AAVs and transgenic mouse lines for genetic access to cortical cell types. Ben-Simon Y, Hooper M, Narayan S, Daigle TL, Dwivedi D, Way SW, Oster A, Stafford DA, Mich JK, Taormina MJ, Martinez RA, Opitz-Araya X, Roth JR, Alexander JR, Allen S, Amster A, Arbuckle J, Ayala A, Baker PM, Bakken TE, Barcelli T, Barta S, Bendrick J, Bertagnolli D, Bielstein C, Bishwakarma P, Bowlus J, Boyer G, Brouner K, Casian B, Casper T, Chakka AB, Chakrabarty R, Chance RK, Chavan S, Clark M, Colbert K, Collman F, Daniel S, Departee M, DiValentin P, Donadio N, Dotson N, Egdorf T, Fliss T, Gabitto M, Garcia J, Gary A, Gasperini M, Gloe J, Goldy J, Gore BB, Graybuck L, Greisman N, Haeseleer F, Halterman C, Haradon Z, Hastings SD, Helback O, Ho W, Hockemeyer D, Huang C, Huff S, Hunker A, Johansen N, Jones D, Juneau Z, Kalmbach B, Kannan M, Khem S, Kussick E, Kutsal R, Larsen R, Lee C, Lee AY, Leibly M, Lenz GH, Li S, Liang E, Lusk N, Madigan Z, Malloy J, Malone J, McCue R, Melchor J, Mollenkopf T, Moosman S, Morin E, Newman D, Ng L, Ngo K, Omstead V, Otto S, Oyama A, Pena N, Pham T, Phillips E, Pom CA, Potekhina L, Ransford S, Ray PL, Rette D, Reynoldson C, Rimorin C, Rocha D, Ruiz A, Sanchez REA, Sawyer L, Sedeno-Cortes A, Sevigny JP, Shapovalova N, Shepard N, Shulga L, Sigler AR, Siverts L, Soliman S, Somasundaram S, Staats B, Stewart K, Szelenyi E, Tieu M, Trader C, Tran A, van Velthoven CTJ, Walker M, Wang Y, Weed N, Wirthlin M, Wood T, Wynalda B, Yao Z, Zhou T, Ariza J, Dee N, Reding M, Ronellenfitch K, Mufti S, Sunkin SM, Smith KA, Esposito L, Waters J, Thyagarajan B, Yao S, Lein ES, Zeng H, Levi BP, Ngai J, Ting JT, Tasic B. Cell. 2025 May 16:S0092-8674(25)00513-6. doi: 10.1016/j.cell.2025.05.002. PubMed 40403729.
Backbone
  Vector backbone: pAAV2
  Vector type: AAV
Growth in bacteria
  Bacterial resistance: Ampicillin, 100 μg/mL
  Growth temperature: 37°C
  Growth strain: NEB Stable
  Copy number: High Copy
Gene/Insert
  Gene/Insert name: SYFP2-P2A-3XFLAG-10aa-H2B
  Species: Synthetic
  Promoter: minBG
  Cloning method: Gibson Cloning
Terms and licenses: Academic/Nonprofit Terms; Industry Terms: Not Available to Industry
How to cite: AiP13430 - pAAV-AiE0925m-minBG-SYFP2-P2A-3XFLAG-10aa-H2B-WPRE3-BGHpA (Alias: CN3430) was a gift from Allen Institute for Brain Science & Boaz Levi (Addgene plasmid # 230291 ; http://n2t.net/addgene:230291 ; RRID:Addgene_230291)
